Addgene plasmid #129721: pSH-EFIRES-P-Seipin-miniIAA7-mScarlet-I
Purpose: AAVS1 safe harbor targeting vector expressing miniIAA7-mScarlet-I tagged Seipin
Depositing lab: Elina Ikonen. Publication: An efficient auxin-inducible degron system with low basal degradation in human cells. Li S, Prasanna X, Salo VT, Vattulainen I, Ikonen E. Nat Methods. 2019 Aug 26. pii: 10.1038/s41592-019-0512-x. doi: 10.1038/s41592-019-0512-x. PubMed 31451765.
Backbone
  Vector backbone: pSH-EFIRES-P
  Backbone size w/o insert (bp): 8200
  Total vector size (bp): 10367
  Vector type: Mammalian Expression, CRISPR, TALEN ; Human safe harbor locus (A AVS1) site-specific integration
  Selectable markers: Puromycin
Growth in bacteria
  Bacterial resistance: Ampicillin, 100 μg/mL
  Growth temperature: 37°C
  Growth strain: DH5alpha
  Copy number: High Copy
Gene/Insert
  Gene/Insert name: Seipin (alt name: BSCL2)
  Species: H. sapiens (human)
  Insert size (bp): 2151
  Mutation: silent mutations
  Entrez Gene: BSCL2 (a.k.a. GNG3LG, HMN5, HMN5C, PELD, SPG17)
  Promoter: EF1a
  Tag / fusion protein: miniIAA7-mScarlet-I (C terminal on insert)
  Cloning method: Restriction Enzyme; 5′ cloning site EcoRI (not destroyed); 3′ cloning site BsrGI (not destroyed)
  Sequencing primers: 5′ tctctccacaggtgtccact; 3′ acaccggccttattccaagc
Terms and licenses: Academic/Nonprofit Terms; Industry Terms: Not Available to Industry
How to cite: pSH-EFIRES-P-Seipin-miniIAA7-mScarlet-I was a gift from Elina Ikonen (Addgene plasmid # 129721 ; http://n2t.net/addgene:129721 ; RRID:Addgene_129721)
