[The description below was written by a language model from this plasmid's Addgene catalogue record and pLannotate feature annotations shown in this document.]
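Description:
pSH-EFIRES-P-Seipin-miniIAA7-mScarlet-I is a 10.4 kb donor plasmid for site-specific integration of an expression cassette into the human AAVS1 safe harbor locus, located in intron 1 of PPP1R12C. It is built on the pSH-EFIRES-P backbone and is propagated in E. coli as a high-copy plasmid through a ColE1/pUC-type origin with ampicillin selection. An f1 origin and small lacZα and tetracycline-resistance fragments are also annotated as backbone remnants. The cassette is flanked by left and right AAVS1 homology arms, so that nuclease cleavage of the locus (the record lists CRISPR and TALEN as vector types) can drive homology-directed insertion.

Between the arms, a synthetic poly(A) signal and a transcriptional pause site sit upstream, presumably insulating the cassette from read-through transcription. An EF-1α promoter followed by a chimeric intron then drives a single bicistronic transcript. The first open reading frame encodes human Seipin (BSCL2), an endoplasmic reticulum protein involved in lipid droplet formation. It carries silent mutations, whose purpose the record does not state, and is fused at its C terminus to miniIAA7 and the red fluorescent protein mScarlet-I. MiniIAA7 is a fragment of the Arabidopsis Aux/IAA protein IAA7 that serves as an auxin-inducible degron. An EMCV IRES then allows translation of puromycin N-acetyltransferase from the same mRNA, linking drug resistance to transgene expression, and an SV40 poly(A) signal terminates the transcript.

The construct is used to generate stable human cell lines expressing fluorescently trackable Seipin that can be depleted rapidly on auxin addition. Degradation would require a compatible auxin receptor F-box protein, which this plasmid does not encode.
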