Features (pLannotate 1.2.2; 21 found; start..end, strand, type, name):
    306..894     -  rep_origin     ori: high-copy-number ColE1/pMB1/pBR322/pUC origin of replication
   1065..1925    -  CDS            AmpR: β-lactamase; bla; confers resistance to ampicillin, carbenicillin, and related antibiotics
   1926..2030    -  promoter       AmpR promoter: bla
   2057..2485    +  rep_origin     f1 ori (sequence partly withheld): f1 bacteriophage origin of replication; arrow indicates direction of (+) strand synthesis
   2517..2584    -  CDS            lacZα (fragment): LacZα fragment of β-galactosidase; lacZ fragment
   3211..3712    +  misc_feature   HA-L: left homology arm from the adeno-associated virus integration site (AAVS1) within intron 1 of the human PPP1R12C gene
   3858..3906    +  polyA_signal   poly(A) signal: synthetic polyadenylation signal
   3920..4011    +  misc_feature   pause site: RNA polymerase II transcriptional pause signal from the human α2 globin gene
   4023..5185    +  promoter       EF-1α promoter: strong constitutive promoter for human elongation factor EF-1α
   5224..5356    +  intron         chimeric intron: chimera between introns from human β-globin and immunoglobulin heavy chain genes
   5401..5419    +  promoter       T7 promoter: promoter for bacteriophage T7 RNA polymerase
   5439..6632    +  CDS            BSCL2: BSCL2_HUMAN - Experimental evidence at protein level: Swiss-Prot protein existence level 1. Plays a crucial role in the formation of lipid droplets (LDs) which are storage organelles at the center of lipid and energy homeostasis (PubMed:19278620, PubMed:21533227, PubMed:31708432, PubMed:30293840). In association with TMEM159/LDAF1, defines the sites of LD formation in the ER (PubMed:31708432). Also required for growth and maturation of small nascent LDs into larger mature LDs (PubMed:27564575). Mediates the formation and/or stabilization of endoplasmic reticulum-lipid droplets (ER-LD) contacts
   6588..6887    +  CDS            IAA7 (fragment): IAA7_ARATH - Also known as AXR2. Experimental evidence at protein level: Swiss-Prot protein existence level 1. Aux/IAA proteins are short-lived transcriptional factors that function as repressors of early auxin response genes at low auxin concentrations. Repression is thought to result from the interaction with auxin response factors (ARFs), proteins that bind to the auxin- responsive promoter element (AuxRE). Formation of heterodimers with ARF proteins may alter their ability to modulate early auxin response genes expression. From Arabidopsis thaliana (Mouse-ear cress).
   6894..7586    +  CDS            mScarlet-I: mScarlet-I is a basic (constitutively fluorescent) red fluorescent protein published in 2016, derived from synthetic construct. It is reported to be a rapidly-maturing monomer with moderate acid sensitivity.
   7712..8174    +  misc_feature   IRES: internal ribosome entry site (IRES) of the encephalomyocarditis virus (EMCV)
   8182..8778    +  CDS            PuroR: puromycin N-acetyltransferase; pac from Streptomyces alboniger; confers resistance to puromycin
   8828..8893    +  CDS            dmpM (fragment): DMPM_STRAD - Protein inferred from homology: Swiss-Prot protein existence level 3. From Streptomyces alboniger.
   8906..8989    +  CDS            large T antigen (fragment): large T antigen from SV40 (simian virus 40)
   9012..9093    +  polyA_signal   SV40 poly(A) signal: SV40 polyadenylation signal
   9121..9957    +  misc_feature   HA-R: right homology arm from the adeno-associated virus integration site (AAVS1) within intron 1 of the human PPP1R12C gene
  10363..126     +  CDS            TcR (fragment) (across the origin): tetracycline efflux protein; tet; confers resistance to tetracycline
>Addgene plasmid #129721 | pSH-EFIRES-P-Seipin-miniIAA7-mScarlet-I | addgene full sequence | sequence record 254832 | Addgene NGS Result
CGATGCCCTTGAGAGCCTTCAACCCAGTCAGCTCCTTCCGGTGGGCGCGGGGCATGACTATCGTCGCCGC
ACTTATGACTGTCTTCTTTATCATGCAACTCGTAGGACAGGTGCCGGCAGCGCTCTTCCGCTTCCTCGCT
CACTGACTCGCTGCGCTCGGTCGTTCGGCTGCGGCGAGCGGTATCAGCTCACTCAAAGGCGGTAATACGG
TTATCCACAGAATCAGGGGATAACGCAGGAAAGAACATGTGAGCAAAAGGCCAGCAAAAGGCCAGGAACC
GTAAAAAGGCCGCGTTGCTGGCGTTTTTCCATAGGCTCCGCCCCCCTGACGAGCATCACAAAAATCGACG
CTCAAGTCAGAGGTGGCGAAACCCGACAGGACTATAAAGATACCAGGCGTTTCCCCCTGGAAGCTCCCTC
GTGCGCTCTCCTGTTCCGACCCTGCCGCTTACCGGATACCTGTCCGCCTTTCTCCCTTCGGGAAGCGTGG
CGCTTTCTCATAGCTCACGCTGTAGGTATCTCAGTTCGGTGTAGGTCGTTCGCTCCAAGCTGGGCTGTGT
GCACGAACCCCCCGTTCAGCCCGACCGCTGCGCCTTATCCGGTAACTATCGTCTTGAGTCCAACCCGGTA
AGACACGACTTATCGCCACTGGCAGCAGCCACTGGTAACAGGATTAGCAGAGCGAGGTATGTAGGCGGTG
CTACAGAGTTCTTGAAGTGGTGGCCTAACTACGGCTACACTAGAAGAACAGTATTTGGTATCTGCGCTCT
GCTGAAGCCAGTTACCTTCGGAAAAAGAGTTGGTAGCTCTTGATCCGGCAAACAAACCACCGCTGGTAGC
GGTGGTTTTTTTGTTTGCAAGCAGCAGATTACGCGCAGAAAAAAAGGATCTCAAGAAGATCCTTTGATCT
TTTCTACGGGGTCTGACGCTCAGTGGAACGAAAACTCACGTTAAGGGATTTTGGTCATGAGATTATCAAA
AAGGATCTTCACCTAGATCCTTTTAAATTAAAAATGAAGTTTTAAATCAATCTAAAGTATATATGAGTAA
ACTTGGTCTGACAGTTACCAATGCTTAATCAGTGAGGCACCTATCTCAGCGATCTGTCTATTTCGTTCAT
CCATAGTTGCCTGACTCCCCGTCGTGTAGATAACTACGATACGGGAGGGCTTACCATCTGGCCCCAGTGC
TGCAATGATACCGCGAGACCCACGCTCACCGGCTCCAGATTTATCAGCAATAAACCAGCCAGCCGGAAGG
GCCGAGCGCAGAAGTGGTCCTGCAACTTTATCCGCCTCCATCCAGTCTATTAATTGTTGCCGGGAAGCTA
GAGTAAGTAGTTCGCCAGTTAATAGTTTGCGCAACGTTGTTGCCATTGCTACAGGCATCGTGGTGTCACG
CTCGTCGTTTGGTATGGCTTCATTCAGCTCCGGTTCCCAACGATCAAGGCGAGTTACATGATCCCCCATG
TTGTGCAAAAAAGCGGTTAGCTCCTTCGGTCCTCCGATCGTTGTCAGAAGTAAGTTGGCCGCAGTGTTAT
CACTCATGGTTATGGCAGCACTGCATAATTCTCTTACTGTCATGCCATCCGTAAGATGCTTTTCTGTGAC
TGGTGAGTACTCAACCAAGTCATTCTGAGAATAGTGTATGCGGCGACCGAGTTGCTCTTGCCCGGCGTCA
ATACGGGATAATACCGCGCCACATAGCAGAACTTTAAAAGTGCTCATCATTGGAAAACGTTCTTCGGGGC
GAAAACTCTCAAGGATCTTACCGCTGTTGAGATCCAGTTCGATGTAACCCACTCGTGCACCCAACTGATC
TTCAGCATCTTTTACTTTCACCAGCGTTTCTGGGTGAGCAAAAACAGGAAGGCAAAATGCCGCAAAAAAG
GGAATAAGGGCGACACGGAAATGTTGAATACTCATACTCTTCCTTTTTCAATATTATTGAAGCATTTATC
AGGGTTATTGTCTCATGAGCGGATACATATTTGAATGTATTTAGAAAAATAAACAAATAGGGGTTCCGCG
CACATTTCCCCGAAAAGTGCCACCTG
[124 nt withheld, positions 2057-2180]
C
[91 nt withheld, positions 2182-2272]
A
[49 nt withheld, positions 2274-2322]
CCTTTGACGTTGGAGTCCACGTTCTTT
[37 nt withheld, positions 2350-2386]
ACCCTATCTCGGTCTATTCTTTTGATTTATAAGGGATTTTGCCGATTTCGGCCTATTGGTTAAAAAATGA
GCTGATTTAACAAAAATTTAACGCGAATTTTAACAAAATATTAACGCTTACAATTTGCCATTCGCCATTC
AGGCTGCGCAACTGTTGGGAAGGGCGATCGGTGCGGGCCTCTTCGCTATTACGCCAGCCCAAGCTACCAT
GATAAGTAAGTAATATTAAGGTACGGGAGGTACTTGGAGCGGCCGTCGACCTACTCTCTTCCGCATTGGA
GTCGCTTTAACTGGCCCTGGCTTTGGCAGCCTGTGCTGACCCATGCAGTCCTCCTTACCATCCCTCCCTC
GACTTCCCCTCTTCCGATGTTGAGCCCCTCCAGCCGGTCCTGGACTTTGTCTCCTTCCCTGCCCTGCCCT
CTCCTGAACCTGAGCCAGCTCCCATAGCTCAGTCTGGTCTATCTGCCTGGCCCTGGCCATTGTCACTTTG
CGCTGCCCTCCTCTCGCCCCCGAGTGCCCTTGCTGTGCCGCCGGAACTCTGCCCTCTAACGCTGCCGTCT
CTCTCCTGAGTCCGGACCACTTTGAGCTCTACTGGCTTCTGCGCCGCCTCTGGCCCACTGTTTCCCCTTC
CCAGGCAGGTCCTGCTTTCTCTGACCTGCATTCTCTCCCCTGGGCCTGTGCCGCTTTCTGTCTGCAGCTT
GTGGCCTGGGTCACCTCTACGGCTGGCCCAGATCCTTCCCTGCCGCCTCCTTCAGGTTCCGTCTTCCTCC
ACTCCCTCTTCCCCTTGCTCTCTGCTGTGTTGCTGCCCAAGGATGCTCTTTCCGGAGCACTTCCTTCTCG
GCGCTGCACCACGTGATGTCCTCTGAGCGGATCCTCCCCGTGTCTGGGTCCTCTCCGGGCATCTCTCCTC
CCTCACCCAACCCCATGCCGTCTTCACTCGCTGGGTTCCCTTTTCCTTCTCCTTCTGGGGCCTGTGCCAT
CTCTCGTTTCTTAGGATGGCCTTCTCCGACGGATGTCTCCCTTGCGTCCCGCCTCCCCTTCTTGTAGGCC
TGCATCATCACCGTTTTTCTGGACAACCCCAAAGTACCCCGTCTCCCTGGCTTTAGCCACCTCTCCATCC
TCTTGCTTTCTTTGCCTGGACACCCCGTTCTCCTGTGGATTCGGGTCACCTCTCACTCCTTTCATTTGGG
CAGCTCCCCTACCCCCCTTACCTCTCTAGTCTGTGCTAGCTCTTCCAGCCCCCTGTCATGGCATCTTCCA
GGGGTCCGAGAGCTCAGCTAGTCTTCTTCCTCCAACCCGGGCCCCTATGTCCACTTCAGGACAGCATGTT
TGCTGCCTCCAGGGATCCTGTGTCCCCGAGCTGGGACCACCTTATATTCCCAGGGCCGGTTAATGTGGCT
CTGGTTCTGGGTACTTTTATCTGTCCCCTCCACCCCACAGTGGGGCGCATGCGTGGAATTATCACCTCGA
GAATAAAATATCTTTATTTTCATTACATCTGTGTGTTGGTTTTTTGTGTGAATCGATAGTACTAACATAC
GCTCTCCATCAAAACAAAACGAAACAAAACAAACTAGCAAAATAGGCTGTCCCCAGTGCAAGTGCAGGTG
CCAGAACATTTCTCTACTAGTCGTGAGGCTCCGGTGCCCGTCAGTGGGCAGAGCGCACATCGCCCACAGT
CCCCGAGAAGTTGGGGGGAGGGGTCGGCAATTGAACCGGTGCCTAGAGAAGGTGGCGCGGGGTAAACTGG
GAAAGTGATGTCGTGTACTGGCTCCGCCTTTTTCCCGAGGGTGGGGGAGAACCGTATATAAGTGCAGTAG
TCGCCGTGAACGTTCTTTTTCGCAACGGGTTTGCCGCCAGAACACAGGTAAGTGCCGTGTGTGGTTCCCG
CGGGCCTGGCCTCTTTACGGGTTATGGCCCTTGCGTGCCTTGAATTACTTCCACCTGGCTCCAGTACGTG
ATTCTTGATCCCGAGCTGGAGCCAGGGGCGGGCCTTGCGCTTTAGGAGCCCCTTCGCCTCGTGCTTGAGT
TGAGGCCTGGCCTGGGCGCTGGGGCCGCCGCGTGCGAATCTGGTGGCACCTTCGCGCCTGTCTCGCTGCT
TTCGATAAGTCTCTAGCCATTTAAAATTTTTGATGACCTGCTGCGACGCTTTTTTTCTGGCAAGATAGTC
TTGTAAATGCGGGCCAGGATCTGCACACTGGTATTTCGGTTTTTGGGGCCGCGGGCGGCGACGGGGCCCG
TGCGTCCCAGCGCACATGTTCGGCGAGGCGGGGCCTGCGAGCGCGGCCACCGAGAATCGGACGGGGGTAG
TCTCAAGCTGGCCGGCCTGCTCTGGTGCCTGGCCTCGCGCCGCCGTGTATCGCCCCGCCCTGGGCGGCAA
GGCTGGCCCGGTCGGCACCAGTTGCGTGAGCGGAAAGATGGCCGCTTCCCGGCCCTGCTCCAGGGGGCTC
AAAATGGAGGACGCGGCGCTCGGGAGAGCGGGCGGGTGAGTCACCCACACAAAGGAAAGGGGCCTTTCCG
TCCTCAGCCGTCGCTTCATGTGACTCCACGGAGTACCGGGCGCCGTCCAGGCACCTCGATTAGTTCTGGA
GCTTTTGGAGTACGTCGTCTTTAGGTTGGGGGGAGGGGTTTTATGCGATGGAGTTTCCCCACACTGAGTG
GGTGGAGACTGAAGTTAGGCCAGCTTGGCACTTGATGTAATTCTCCTTGGAATTTGCCCTTTTTGAGTTT
GGATCTTGGTTCATTCTCAAGCCTCAGACAGTGGTTCAAAGTTTTTTTCTTCCATTTCAGGTGTCGTGAA
CACGGGCTGCAGAAGTTGGTCGTGAGGCACTGGGCAGGTAAGTATCAAGGTTACAAGACAGGTTTAAGGA
GACCAATAGAAACTGGGCTTGTCGAGACAGAGAAGACTCTTGCGTTTCTGATAGGCACCTATTGGTCTTA
CTGACATCCACTTTGCCTTTCTCTCCACAGGTGTCCACTCCCAGTTCAATTACAGCTCTTAAGGCTAGAG
TACTTAATACGACTCACTATAGGCTAGCCTCGAGAATTCACCATGGTCAACGACCCTCCAGTACCTGCCT
TACTGTGGGCCCAGGAGGTGGGCCAAGTCTTGGCAGGCCGTGCCCGCAGGCTGCTGCTGCAGTTTGGGGT
GCTCTTCTGCACCATCCTCCTTTTGCTCTGGGTGTCTGTCTTCCTCTATGGATCTTTTTATTACTCTTAC
ATGCCGACAGTCAGCCACCTCAGCCCTGTGCATTTCTACTACAGGACCGACTGTGATTCCTCCACCACCT
CACTCTGCTCCTTCCCTGTTGCCAATGTCTCGCTGACTAAGGGTGGACGTGATCGGGTGCTGATGTATGG
ACAGCCGTATCGTGTTACCTTAGAGCTTGAGCTGCCAGAGTCCCCTGTGAATCAAGATTTGGGCATGTTC
TTGGTCACCATTTCCTGCTACACCAGAGGTGGCCGAATCATCTCCACTTCTTCGCGTTCGGTGATGCTGC
ATTACCGCTCAGACCTGCTCCAGATGCTGGACACACTGGTCTTCTCTAGCCTCCTGCTATTTGGCTTTGC
AGAGCAGAAGCAGCTGCTGGAGGTGGAACTCTACGCAGACTATAGAGAGAACTCGTACGTGCCGACCACT
GGAGCGATCATTGAGATCCACAGCAAGCGCATCCAGCTGTATGGAGCCTACCTCCGCATCCACGCGCACT
TCACTGGGCTCAGATACCTGCTATACAACTTCCCGATGACCTGCGCCTTCATAGGTGTTGCCAGCAACTT
CACCTTCCTCAGCGTCATCGTGCTCTTCAGCTACATGCAGTGGGTGTGGGGGGGCATCTGGCCCCGACAC
CGCTTCTCTTTGCAGGTTAACATCCGAAAAAGAGACAATTCCCGGAAGGAAGTCCAACGAAGGATCTCTG
CTCATCAGCCAGGGCCTGAAGGCCAGGAGGAGTCAACTCCGCAATCAGATGTTACAGAGGATGGTGAGAG
CCCTGAAGATCCCTCAGGGACAGAGGGTCAGCTGTCTGAGGAGGAGAAACCAGATCAGCAGCCCCTGAGC
GGAGAAGAGGAGCTAGAGCCTGAGGCCAGTGATGGTTCAGGCTCCTGGGAAGATGCAGCTTTGCTGACGG
AGGCCAACCTGCCTGCTCCTGCTCCTGCTTCTGCTTCTGCCCCTGTCCTAGAGACTCTGGGCAGCTCTGA
ACCTGCTGGGGGTGCTCTCCGACAGCGCCCCACCTGCTCTAGTTCCGGATCTGGCGGAGGAGGGAGCGGG
GGAGGCGGATCTGGCGGAGGCGGATCCGGCTTCTCTGAGACCGTGGACCTGATGCTGAACCTGCAGTCCA
ATAAGGAGGGCTCTGTGGATCTGAAGAACGTGAGCGCCGTGCCTAAGGAGAAGACCACACTGAAGGACCC
ATCCAAGCCCCCTGCCAAGGCACAGGTGGTGGGATGGCCACCCGTGCGGAACTACAGAAAGAATATGATG
ACCCAGCAGAAGACAAGCTCCTCCGGAGTGAGCAAGGGCGAGGCAGTGATCAAGGAGTTCATGCGGTTCA
AGGTGCACATGGAGGGCTCCATGAACGGCCACGAGTTCGAGATCGAGGGCGAGGGCGAGGGCCGCCCCTA
CGAGGGCACCCAGACCGCCAAGCTGAAGGTGACCAAGGGTGGCCCCCTGCCCTTCTCCTGGGACATCCTG
TCCCCTCAGTTCATGTACGGCTCCAGGGCCTTCATCAAGCACCCCGCCGACATCCCCGACTACTATAAGC
AGTCCTTCCCCGAGGGCTTCAAGTGGGAGCGCGTGATGAACTTCGAGGACGGCGGCGCCGTGACCGTGAC
CCAGGACACCTCCCTGGAGGACGGCACCCTGATCTACAAGGTGAAGCTCCGCGGCACCAACTTCCCTCCT
GACGGCCCCGTAATGCAGAAGAAGACAATGGGCTGGGAAGCGTCCACCGAGCGGTTGTACCCCGAGGACG
GCGTGCTGAAGGGCGACATTAAGATGGCCCTGCGCCTGAAGGACGGCGGCCGCTACCTGGCGGACTTCAA
GACCACCTACAAGGCCAAGAAGCCCGTGCAGATGCCCGGCGCCTACAACGTCGACCGCAAGTTGGACATC
ACCTCCCACAACGAGGACTACACCGTGGTGGAACAGTACGAACGCTCCGAGGGCCGCCACTCCACCGGCG
GCATGGACGAGCTGTACAAGTAGCGGCCGCTCTAGCCCAATTCCGCCCCCCCCCCTAACGTTACTGGCCG
AAGCCGCTTGGAATAAGGCCGGTGTGCGTTTGTCTATATGTTATTTTCCACCATATTGCCGTCTTTTGGC
AATGTGAGGGCCCGGAAACCTGGCCCTGTCTTCTTGACGAGCATTCCTAGGGGTCTTTCCCCTCTCGCCA
AAGGAATGCAAGGTCTGTTGAATGTCGTGAAGGAAGCAGTTCCTCTGGAAGCTTCTTGAAGACAAACAAC
GTCTGTAGCGACCCTTTGCAGGCAGCGGAACCCCCCACCTGGCGACAGGTGCCTCTGCGGCCAAAAGCCA
CGTGTATAAGATACACCTGCAAAGGCGGCACAACCCCAGTGCCACGTTGTGAGTTGGATAGTTGTGGAAA
GAGTCAAATGGCTCTCCTCAAGCGTATTCAACAAGGGGCTGAAGGATGCCCAGAAGGTACCCCATTGTAT
GGGATCTGATCTGGGGCCTCGGTGCACATGCTTTACATGTGTTTAGTCGAGGTTAAAAAAACGTCTAGGC
CCCCCGAACCACGGGGACGTGGTTTTCCTTTGAAAAACACGATGATAATATGGGCACCGAGTACAAGCCC
ACGGTGCGCCTCGCCACCCGCGACGACGTCCCCCGGGCCGTACGCACCCTCGCCGCCGCGTTCGCCGACT
ACCCCGCCACGCGCCACACCGTCGACCCGGACCGCCACATCGAGCGGGTCACCGAGCTGCAAGAACTCTT
CCTCACGCGCGTCGGGCTCGACATCGGCAAGGTGTGGGTCGCGGACGACGGCGCCGCGGTGGCGGTCTGG
ACCACGCCGGAGAGCGTCGAAGCGGGGGCGGTGTTCGCCGAGATCGGCCCGCGCATGGCCGAGTTGAGCG
GTTCCCGGCTGGCCGCGCAGCAACAGATGGAAGGCCTCCTGGCGCCGCACCGGCCCAAGGAGCCCGCGTG
GTTCCTGGCCACCGTCGGCGTCTCGCCCGACCACCAGGGCAAGGGTCTGGGCAGCGCCGTCGTGCTCCCC
GGAGTGGAGGCGGCCGAGCGCGCCGGGGTGCCCGCCTTCCTGGAGACCTCCGCGCCCCGCAACCTCCCCT
TCTACGAGCGGCTCGGCTTCACCGTCACCGCCGACGTCGAGGTGCCCGAAGGACCGCGCACCTGGTGCAT
GACCCGCAAGCCCGGTGCCTGACGCCCGCCCCACGACCCGCAGCGCCCGACCGAAAGGAGCGCACGACCC
CATGGCTCCGACCGAAGCCACCCGGGGCGGCCCCGCCGACCCCGCACCCGCCCCCGAGGCCCACCGACTC
TAGCTAGAGGATCATAATCAGCCATACCACATTTGTAGAGGTTTTACTTGCTTTAAAAAACCTCCCACAC
CTCCCCCTGAACCTGAAACATAAAATGAATGCAATTGTTGTTGTTAACTTGTTTATTGCAGCTTATAATG
GTTACAAATAAAGCAATAGCATCACAAATTTCACAAATAAAGCATTTTTTTCACTGCATTCTAGTTGTGG
TTTGTCCATGCATCACTAGGGACAGGATTGGTGACAGAAAAGCCCCATCCTTAGGCCTCCTCCTTCCTAG
TCTCCTGATATTGGGTCTAACCCCCACCTCCTGTTAGGCAGATTCCTTATCTGGTGACACACCCCCATTT
CCTGGAGCCATCTCTCTCCTTGCCAGAACCTCTAAGGTTTGCTTACGATGGAGCCAGAGAGGATCCTGGG
AGGGAGAGCTTGGCAGGGGGTGGGAGGGAAGGGGGGGATGCGTGACCTGCCCGGTTCTCAGTGGCCACCC
TGCGCTACCCTCTCCCAGAACCTGAGCTGCTCTGACGCGGCTGTCTGGTGCGTTTCACTGATCCTGGTGC
TGCAGCTTCCTTACACTTCCCAAGAGGAGAAGCAGTTTGGAAAAACAAAATCAGAATAAGTTGGTCCTGA
GTTCTAACTTTGGCTCTTCACCTTTCTAGTCCCCAATTTATATTGTTCCTCCGTGCGTCAGTTTTACCTG
TGAGATAAGGCCAGTAGCCAGCCCCGTCCTGGCAGGGCTGTGGTGAGGAGGGGGGTGTCCGTGTGGAAAA
CTCCCTTTGTGAGAATGGTGCGTCCTAGGTGTTCACCAGGTCGTGGCCGCCTCTACTCCCTTTCTCTTTC
TCCATCCTTCTTTCCTTAAAGAGTCCCCAGTGCTATCTGGGACATATTCCTCCGCCCAGAGCAGGGTCCC
GCTTCCCTAAGGCCCTGCTCTGGGCTTCTGGGTTTGAGTCCTTGGCAAGCCCAGGAGAGGCGCTCAGGCT
TCCCTGTCCCCCTTCCTCGTCCACCATCTCATGCCCCTGGCTCTCCTGCCCCTTCCCTACAGGGGTTCCT
GGCTCTGCTCTTCAGACTGAGCCCCGTTCCCCTGCATCCCCGTTCCCCTGCATCCCCCTTCCCCTGCATC
CCCCAGAGGCCCCAGGCCACCTACTTGGCCTGGACCCCACGAGAGGCCACCCCAGCCCTGTCTACCAGGC
TGCCTTTTGGGTGGATTCTCCTCCAACTGTGGGGTGACTGCTTGGCAAACTCACTCTTCGGGGTATCCCA
GGAGGCCTGGAGCATTGGGGTGGGCTGGGGTTCAGAGAGGAGGGATTCCCTTCTCAGGTTACGTGGCCAA
GAAGCAGGGGAGCTGGGTTTGGGTCAGGTCTGGGTGTGGGGTGACCAGCTTATGCTGTTTGCCCAGGACA
GCCTAGTTTTAGCGCTGAAACCCTCAGTCCTAGGAAAACAGGGATGGTTGGTCACTGTCTCTGGGCTCGA
C
